>Addgene plasmid #14407 | pAG414GAL-Cerulean-ccdB | depositor full sequence | sequence record 8070 | Author sequence
GACGAAAGGGCCTCGTGATACGCCTATTTTTATAGGTTAATGTCATGATAATAATGGTTTCTTAGGACGG
ATCGCTTGCCTGTAACTTACACGCGCCTCGTATCTTTTAATGATGGAATAATTTGGGAATTTACTCTGTG
TTTATTTATTTTTATGTTTTGTATTTGGATTTTAGAAAGTAAATAAAGAAGGTAGAAGAGTTACGGAATG
AAGAAAAAAAAATAAACAAAGGTTTAAAAAATTTCAACAAAAAGCGTACTTTACATATATATTTATTAGA
CAAGAAAAGCAGATTAAATAGATATACATTCGATTAACGATAAGTAAAATGTAAAATCACAGGATTTTCG
TGTGTGGTCTTCTACACAGACAAGATGAAACAATTCGGCATTAATACCTGAGAGCAGGAAGAGCAAGATA
AAAGGTAGTATTTGTTGGCGATCCCCCTAGAGTCTTTTACATCTTCGGAAAACAAAAACTATTTTTTCTT
TAATTTCTTTTTTTACTTTCTATTTTTAATTTATATATTTATATTAAAAAATTTAAATTATAATTATTTT
TATAGCACGTGATGAAAAGGACCCAGGTGGCACTTTTCGGGGAAATGTGCGCGGAACCCCTATTTGTTTA
TTTTTCTAAATACATTCAAATATGTATCCGCTCATGAGACAATAACCCTGATAAATGCTTCAATAATATT
GAAAAAGGAAGAGTATGAGTATTCAACATTTCCGTGTCGCCCTTATTCCCTTTTTTGCGGCATTTTGCCT
TCCTGTTTTTGCTCACCCAGAAACGCTGGTGAAAGTAAAAGATGCTGAAGATCAGTTGGGTGCACGAGTG
GGTTACATCGAACTGGATCTCAACAGCGGTAAGATCCTTGAGAGTTTTCGCCCCGAAGAACGTTTTCCAA
TGATGAGCACTTTTAAAGTTCTGCTATGTGGCGCGGTATTATCCCGTATTGACGCCGGGCAAGAGCAACT
CGGTCGCCGCATACACTATTCTCAGAATGACTTGGTTGAGTACTCACCAGTCACAGAAAAGCATCTTACG
GATGGCATGACAGTAAGAGAATTATGCAGTGCTGCCATAACCATGAGTGATAACACTGCGGCCAACTTAC
TTCTGACAACGATCGGAGGACCGAAGGAGCTAACCGCTTTTTTGCACAACATGGGGGATCATGTAACTCG
CCTTGATCGTTGGGAACCGGAGCTGAATGAAGCCATACCAAACGACGAGCGTGACACCACGATGCCTGTA
GCAATGGCAACAACGTTGCGCAAACTATTAACTGGCGAACTACTTACTCTAGCTTCCCGGCAACAATTAA
TAGACTGGATGGAGGCGGATAAAGTTGCAGGACCACTTCTGCGCTCGGCCCTTCCGGCTGGCTGGTTTAT
TGCTGATAAATCTGGAGCCGGTGAGCGTGGGTCTCGCGGTATCATTGCAGCACTGGGGCCAGATGGTAAG
CCCTCCCGTATCGTAGTTATCTACACGACGGGGAGTCAGGCAACTATGGATGAACGAAATAGACAGATCG
CTGAGATAGGTGCCTCACTGATTAAGCATTGGTAACTGTCAGACCAAGTTTACTCATATATACTTTAGAT
TGATTTAAAACTTCATTTTTAATTTAAAAGGATCTAGGTGAAGATCCTTTTTGATAATCTCATGACCAAA
ATCCCTTAACGTGAGTTTTCGTTCCACTGAGCGTCAGACCCCGTAGAAAAGATCAAAGGATCTTCTTGAG
ATCCTTTTTTTCTGCGCGTAATCTGCTGCTTGCAAACAAAAAAACCACCGCTACCAGCGGTGGTTTGTTT
GCCGGATCAAGAGCTACCAACTCTTTTTCCGAAGGTAACTGGCTTCAGCAGAGCGCAGATACCAAATACT
GTCCTTCTAGTGTAGCCGTAGTTAGGCCACCACTTCAAGAACTCTGTAGCACCGCCTACATACCTCGCTC
TGCTAATCCTGTTACCAGTGGCTGCTGCCAGTGGCGATAAGTCGTGTCTTACCGGGTTGGACTCAAGACG
ATAGTTACCGGATAAGGCGCAGCGGTCGGGCTGAACGGGGGGTTCGTGCACACAGCCCAGCTTGGAGCGA
ACGACCTACACCGAACTGAGATACCTACAGCGTGAGCTATGAGAAAGCGCCACGCTTCCCGAAGGGAGAA
AGGCGGACAGGTATCCGGTAAGCGGCAGGGTCGGAACAGGAGAGCGCACGAGGGAGCTTCCAGGGGGAAA
CGCCTGGTATCTTTATAGTCCTGTCGGGTTTCGCCACCTCTGACTTGAGCGTCGATTTTTGTGATGCTCG
TCAGGGGGGCGGAGCCTATGGAAAAACGCCAGCAACGCGGCCTTTTTACGGTTCCTGGCCTTTTGCTGGC
CTTTTGCTCACATGTTCTTTCCTGCGTTATCCCCTGATTCTGTGGATAACCGTATTACCGCCTTTGAGTG
AGCTGATACCGCTCGCCGCAGCCGAACGACCGAGCGCAGCGAGTCAGTGAGCGAGGAAGCGGAAGAGCGC
CCAATACGCAAACCGCCTCTCCCCGCGCGTTGGCCGATTCATTAATGCAGCTGGCACGACAGGTTTCCCG
ACTGGAAAGCGGGCAGTGAGCGCAACGCAATTAATGTGAGTTACCTCACTCATTAGGCACCCCAGGCTTT
ACACTTTATGCTTCCGGCTCCTATGTTGTGTGGAATTGTGAGCGGATAACAATTTCACACAGGAAACAGC
TATGACCATGATTACGCCAAGCGCGCAATTAACCCTCACTAAAGGGAACAAAAGCTGGAGCTCTAGTACG
GATTAGAAGCCGCCGAGCGGGCGACAGCCCTCCGACGGAAGACTCTCCTCCGTGCGTCCTCGTCTTCACC
GGTCGCGTTCCTGAAACGCAGATGTGCCTCGCGCCGCACTGCTCCGAACAATAAAGATTCTACAATACTA
GCTTTTATGGTTATGAAGAGGAAAAATTGGCAGTAACCTGGCCCCACAAACCTTCAAATTAACGAATCAA
ATTAACAACCATAGGATGATAATGCGATTAGTTTTTTAGCCTTATTTCTGGGGTAATTAATCAGCGAAGC
GATGATTTTTGATCTATTAACAGATATATAAATGGAAAAGCTGCATAACCACTTTAACTAATACTTTCAA
CATTTTCAGTTTGTATTACTTCTTATTCAAATGTCATAAAAGTATCAACAAAAAATTGTTAATATACCTC
TATACTTTAACGTCAAGGAGAAAAAACCCCGGATTCTAGAACTAGTGGATCCCCCGGGACAAAATGGTGA
GCAAGGGCGAGGAGCTGTTCACCGGGGTGGTGCCCATCCTGGTCGAGCTGGACGGCGACGTAAACGGCCA
CAAGTTCAGCGTGTCCGGCGAGGGCGAGGGCGATGCCACCTACGGCAAGCTGACCCTGAAGTTCATCTGC
ACCACCGGCAAGCTGCCCGTGCCCTGGCCCACCCTCGTGACCACCCTGACCTGGGGCGTGCAGTGCTTCG
CCCGCTACCCCGACCACATGAAGCAGCACGACTTCTTCAAGTCCGCCATGCCCGAAGGCTACGTCCAGGA
GCGCACCATCTTCTTCAAGGACGACGGCAACTACAAGACCCGCGCCGAGGTGAAGTTCGAGGGCGACACC
CTGGTGAACCGCATCGAGCTGAAGGGCATCGACTTCAAGGAGGACGGCAACATCCTGGGGCACAAGCTGG
AGTACAACTACATCAGCGACAACGTCTATATCACCGCCGACAAGCAGAAGAACGGCATCAAGGCCAACTT
CAAGATCCGCCACAACATCGAGGACGGCAGCGTGCAGCTCGCCGACCACTACCAGCAGAACACCCCCATC
GGCGACGGCCCCGTGCTGCTGCCCGACAACCACTACCTGAGCACCCAGTCCAAGCTGAGCAAAGACCCCA
ACGAGAAGCGCGATCACATGGTCCTGCTGGAGTTCGTGACCGCCGCCGGGATCACTCTCGGCATGGACGA
GCTGTACAAGGGTGGACCAGGTGGTGGACATCAAACAAGTTTGTACAAAAAAGCTGAACGAGAAACGTAA
AATGATATAAATATCAATATATTAAATTAGATTTTGCATAAAAAACAGACTACATAATACTGTAAAACAC
AACATATCCAGTCACTATGGCGGCCGCATTAGGCACCCCAGGCTTTACACTTTATGCTTCCGGCTCGTAT
AATGTGTGGATTTTGAGTTAGGATCCGTCGAGATTTTCAGGAGCTAAGGAAGCTAAAATGGAGAAAAAAA
TCACTGGATATACCACCGTTGATATATCCCAATGGCATCGTAAAGAACATTTTGAGGCATTTCAGTCAGT
TGCTCAATGTACCTATAACCAGACCGTTCAGCTGGATATTACGGCCTTTTTAAAGACCGTAAAGAAAAAT
AAGCACAAGTTTTATCCGGCCTTTATTCACATTCTTGCCCGCCTGATGAATGCTCATCCGGAATTCCGTA
TGGCAATGAAAGACGGTGAGCTGGTGATATGGGATAGTGTTCACCCTTGTTACACCGTTTTCCATGAGCA
AACTGAAACGTTTTCATCGCTCTGGAGTGAATACCACGACGATTTCCGGCAGTTTCTACACATATATTCG
CAAGATGTGGCGTGTTACGGTGAAAACCTGGCCTATTTCCCTAAAGGGTTTATTGAGAATATGTTTTTCG
TCTCAGCCAATCCCTGGGTGAGTTTCACCAGTTTTGATTTAAACGTGGCCAATATGGACAACTTCTTCGC
CCCCGTTTTCACCATGGGCAAATATTATACGCAAGGCGACAAGGTGCTGATGCCGCTGGCGATTCAGGTT
CATCATGCCGTCTGTGATGGCTTCCATGTCGGCAGAATGCTTAATGAATTACAACAGTACTGCGATGAGT
GGCAGGGCGGGGCGTAAACGCCGCGTGGATCCGGCTTACTAAAAGCCAGATAACAGTATGCGTATTTGCG
CGCTGATTTTTGCGGTATAAGAATATATACTGATATGTATACCCGAAGTATGTCAAAAAGAGGTATGCTA
TGAAGCAGCGTATTACAGTGACAGTTGACAGCGACAGCTATCAGTTGCTCAAGGCATATATGATGTCAAT
ATCTCCGGTCTGGTAAGCACAACCATGCAGAATGAAGCCCGTCGTCTGCGTGCCGAACGCTGGAAAGCGG
AAAATCAGGAAGGGATGGCTGAGGTCGCCCGGTTTATTGAAATGAACGGCTCTTTTGCTGACGAGAACAG
GGGCTGGTGAAATGCAGTTTAAGGTTTACACCTATAAAAGAGAGAGCCGTTATCGTCTGTTTGTGGATGT
ACAGAGTGATATTATTGACACGCCCGGGCGACGGATGGTGATCCCCCTGGCCAGTGCACGTCTGCTGTCA
GATAAAGTCTCCCGTGAACTTTACCCGGTGGTGCATATCGGGGATGAAAGCTGGCGCATGATGACCACCG
ATATGGCCAGTGTGCCGGTCTCCGTTATCGGGGAAGAAGTGGCTGATCTCAGCCACCGCGAAAATGACAT
CAAAAACGCCATTAACCTGATGTTCTGGGGAATATAAATGTCAGGCTCCCTTATACACAGCCAGTCTGCA
GGTCGACCATAGTGACTGGATATGTTGTGTTTTACAGTATTATGTAGTCTGTTTTTTATGCAAAATCTAA
TTTAATATATTGATATTTATATCATTTTACGTTTCTCGTTCAGCTTTCTTGTACAAAGTGGTTCGATGTC
ATGTAATTAGTTATGTCACGCTTACATTCACGCCCTCCCCCCACATCCGCTCTAACCGAAAAGGAAGGAG
TTAGACAACCTGAAGTCTAGGTCCCTATTTATTTTTTTATAGTTATGTTAGTATTAAGAACGTTATTTAT
ATTTCAAATTTTTCTTTTTTTTCTGTACAGACGCGTGTACGCATGTAACATTATACTGAAAACCTTGCTT
GAGAAGGTTTTGGGACGCTCGAAGGCTTTAATTTGCGGCCGGTACCCAATTCGCCCTATAGTGAGTCGTA
TTACGCGCGCTCACTGGCCGTCGTTTTACAACGTCGTGACTGGGAAAACCCTGGCGTTACCCAACTTAAT
CGCCTTGCAGCACATCCCCCTTTCGCCAGCTGGCGTAATAGCGAAGAGGCCCGCACCGATCGCCCTTCCC
AACAGTTGCGCAGCCTGAATGGCGAATGGCGCG
[124 nt withheld, positions 6194-6317]
C
[91 nt withheld, positions 6319-6409]
A
[49 nt withheld, positions 6411-6459]
CCTTTGACGTTGGAGTCCACGTTCTTT
[37 nt withheld, positions 6487-6523]
ACCCTATCTCGGTCTATTCTTTTGATTTATAAGGGATTTTGCCGATTTCGGCCTATTGGTTAAAAAATGA
GCTGATTTAACAAAAATTTAACGCGAATTTTAACAAAATATTAACGTTTACAATTTCCTGATGCGGTATT
TTCTCCTTACGCATCTGTGCGGTATTTCACACCGCATAGGCAAGTGCACAAACAATACTTAAATAAATAC
TACTCAGTAATAACCTATTTCTTAGCATTTTTGACGAAATTTGCTATTTTGTTAGAGTCTTTTACACCAT
TTGTCTCCACACCTCCGCTTACATCAACACCAATAACGCCATTTAATCTAAGCGCATCACCAACATTTTC
TGGCGTCAGTCCACCAGCTAACATAAAATGTAAGCTTTCGGGGCTCTCTTGCCTTCCAACCCAGTCAGAA
ATCGAGTTCCAATCCAAAAGTTCACCTGTCCCACCTGCTTCTGAATCAAACAAGGGAATAAACGAATGAG
GTTTCTGTGAAGCTGCACTGAGTAGTATGTTGCAGTCTTTTGGAAATACGAGTCTTTTAATAACTGGCAA
ACCGAGGAACTCTTGGTATTCTTGCCACGACTCATCTCCATGCAGTTGGACGATATCAATGCCGTAATCA
TTGACCAGAGCCAAAACATCCTCCTTAGGTTGATTACGAAACACGCCAACCAAGTATTTCGGAGTGCCTG
AACTATTTTTATATGCTTTTACAAGACTTGAAATTTTCCTTGCAATAACCGGGTCAATTGTTCTCTTTCT
ATTGGGCACACATATAATACCCAGCAAGTCAGCATCGGAATCTAGAGCACATTCTGCGGCCTCTGTGCTC
TGCAAGCCGCAAACTTTCACCAATGGACCAGAACTACCTGTGAAATTAATAACAGACATACTCCAAGCTG
CCTTTGTGTGCTTAATCACGTATACTCACGTGCTCAATAGTCACCAATGCCCTCCCTCTTGGCCCTCTCC
TTTTCTTTTTTCGACCGAATTAATTCTTAATCGGCAAAAAAAGAAAAGCTCCGGATCAAGATTGTACGTA
AGGTGACAAGCTATTTTTCAATAAAGAATATCTTCCACTACTGCCATCTGGCGTCATAACTGCAAAGTAC
ACATATATTACGATGCTGTCTATTAAATGCTTCCTATATTATATATATAGTAATGTCGTTTATGGTGCAC
TCTCAGTACAATCTGCTCTGATGCCGCATAGTTAAGCCAGCCCCGACACCCGCCAACACCCGCTGACGCG
CCCTGACGGGCTTGTCTGCTCCCGGCATCCGCTTACAGACAAGCTGTGACCGTCTCCGGGAGCTGCATGT
GTCAGAGGTTTTCACCGTCATCACCGAAACGCGCGA
Features (pLannotate 1.2.2; 28 found; start..end, strand, type, name):
     70..573     -  misc_feature   CEN/ARS: S. cerevisiae CEN6 centromere fused to an autonomously replicating sequence
    610..714     +  promoter       AmpR promoter: bla
    715..1575    +  CDS            AmpR: β-lactamase; bla; confers resistance to ampicillin, carbenicillin, and related antibiotics
   1746..2334    +  rep_origin     ori: high-copy-number ColE1/pMB1/pBR322/pUC origin of replication
   2517..2609    +  CDS            lacI (fragment): lac repressor; lacI; The lac repressor binds to the lac operator to inhibit transcription in E. coli. This inhibition can be relieved by adding lactose or isopropyl-β-D-thiogalactopyranoside (IPTG).
   2622..2643    +  protein_bind   CAP binding site: CAP binding activates transcription in the presence of cAMP. E. coli catabolite activator protein
   2658..2688    +  promoter       lac promoter: promoter for the E. coli lac operon
   2696..2712    +  protein_bind   lac operator: The lac repressor binds to the lac operator to inhibit transcription in E. coli. This inhibition can be relieved by adding lactose or isopropyl-β-D-thiogalactopyranoside (IPTG). lac repressor encoded by lacI
   2757..2775    +  promoter       T3 promoter: promoter for bacteriophage T3 RNA polymerase
   2799..3240    +  promoter       GAL1 promoter: S. cerevisiae GAL1; inducible promoter, regulated by Gal4
   3255..3278    +  misc_feature   MCS (fragment): pBluescript multiple cloning site
   3284..4000    +  CDS            SCFP3A: monomeric optimized variant of ECFP (Kremers et al., 2006) mammalian codon-optimized
   4025..4149    +  protein_bind   attR1: mutant version of attR; recombination site for the Gateway® LR reaction LR Clonase™
   4174..4204    +  promoter       lac UV5 promoter: E. coli lac promoter with an "up" mutation
   4228..4257    +  promoter       cat promoter (fragment): promoter of the E. coli cat gene encoding chloramphenicol acetyltransferase
   4258..4917    +  CDS            CmR: chloramphenicol acetyltransferase; cat; confers resistance to chloramphenicol
   5099..5257    +  CDS            ccdA (fragment): CCDA_ECO57 - Also known as H, letA. Experimental evidence at protein level: Swiss-Prot protein existence level 1. Antitoxin component of a type II toxin-antitoxin (TA) system which inhibits the post-segregational killing (PSK) of plasmid-free cells, also referred to as a plasmid addiction system. Binds to and blocks the activity of CcdB; will also remove bound CcdB protein from the CcdB-GyrA complex by forming a CcdA-CcdB complex, a process termed rejuvenation. Functions as a transcriptional corepressor for the ccdAB operon, repression also requires CcdB (By similarity). From Escherichia coli
   5262..5564    +  CDS            ccdB: CCDB_ECOLI - Also known as G, letB, letD. Experimental evidence at protein level: Swiss-Prot protein existence level 1. Toxic component of a type II toxin-antitoxin (TA) system, functioning in plasmid maintainence. Responsible for the post- segregational killing (PSK) of plasmid-free cells, also referred to as a plasmid addiction system. Half-life of over 2 hours. Cell killing by CcdB is accompanied by filamentation, defects in chromosome and plasmid segregation, defects in cell division, formation of anucleate cells, decreased DNA synthesis and plasmid loss. Interferes with the activity of DN
   5608..5732    -  protein_bind   attR2: mutant version of attR; recombination site for the Gateway® LR reaction LR Clonase™
   5739..5986    +  terminator     CYC1 terminator: S. cerevisiae CYC1; transcription terminator for CYC1
   6005..6023    -  promoter       T7 promoter: promoter for bacteriophage T7 RNA polymerase
   6031..6186    +  CDS            lacZα (fragment): LacZα fragment of β-galactosidase; lacZ fragment
   6194..6649    +  rep_origin     f1 ori (sequence partly withheld): f1 bacteriophage origin of replication; arrow indicates direction of (+) strand synthesis
   6650..6701    -  misc_feature   bom (fragment): basis of mobility region from pBR322
   6748..7422    -  CDS            TRP1: phosphoribosylanthranilate isomerase, required for tryptophan biosynthesis; S. cerevisiae TRP1; yeast auxotrophic marker
   7423..7703    -  promoter       TRP1 promoter: S. cerevisiae TRP1
   7704..7753    -  misc_feature   bom (fragment): basis of mobility region from pBR322
   7855..1       -  CDS            rop (fragment) (across the origin): Rop protein, which maintains plasmids at low copy number; rop
