[The description below was written by a language model from this plasmid's Addgene catalogue record and pLannotate feature annotations shown in this document.]
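Description:
pAG414GAL-Cerulean-ccdB is an empty Gateway destination vector for galactose-inducible protein expression in Saccharomyces cerevisiae, built on the pRS414 shuttle backbone. In yeast it is maintained as a low-copy centromeric plasmid through a CEN6/ARS element and selected by complementation of tryptophan auxotrophy with the TRP1 marker and its own promoter. In E. coli it replicates from a ColE1/pUC-type origin and carries ampicillin resistance. An f1 origin and remnants of the pBluescript-derived lac/lacZα region, with flanking T3 and T7 promoters, are also present from the parental backbone.

The expression unit consists of the Gal4-regulated GAL1 promoter, followed by a cyan fluorescent protein coding sequence, the Gateway cassette, and the CYC1 terminator. The catalogue names the fluorescent protein Cerulean, while the automated annotation matched it to the closely related ECFP variant SCFP3A. The Gateway cassette is bounded by attR1 and attR2 and contains a chloramphenicol resistance gene and the ccdB toxin gene, which poisons DNA gyrase in ordinary E. coli strains. For this reason the unrecombined vector is propagated in ccdB-tolerant strains under combined ampicillin and chloramphenicol selection. An LR recombination reaction with an entry clone replaces the cassette with the gene of interest. Loss of ccdB then provides counterselection for recombinant plasmids in standard hosts.

Because the fluorescent protein sits upstream of attR1, an in-frame insert is expressed as an N-terminal Cerulean fusion. This makes the vector suited to inducible expression and live-cell localisation studies in yeast. It belongs to a suite of Gateway vectors designed for high-throughput genetic analysis. The depositor notes that the full sequence is a reference only and may not match the physical plasmid exactly.
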