Addgene plasmid #14407: pAG414GAL-Cerulean-ccdB
Purpose: (Empty Backbone)
Depositing lab: Susan Lindquist. Depositing organization: Whitehead Institute for Biomedical Research. Publication: A suite of Gateway cloning vectors for high-throughput genetic analysis in Saccharomyces cerevisiae. Alberti S, Gitler AD, Lindquist S. Yeast. 2007 Oct . 24(10):913-9. 10.1002/yea.1502 PubMed 17583893.
Backbone
  Vector backbone: pRS414
  Vector type: Yeast Expression ; Gateway Destination
  Selectable markers: TRP1
Growth in bacteria
  Bacterial resistance: Chloramphenicol and Ampicillin, 25 & 100 μg/mL
  Growth temperature: 37°C
  Growth strain: ccdB Survival
  Growth instructions: DB3.1, ccdB Survival
  Copy number: Unknown
Gene/Insert
  Gene/Insert name: None
  Tag / fusion protein: Cerulean (N terminal on backbone)
  Cloning method: Gateway Cloning
  Sequencing primers: 5′ EGFP-C
Terms and licenses: Academic/Nonprofit Terms; Industry Terms: Not Available to Industry
Depositor comments: Type of plasmid: CEN. This plasmid contains the Gateway technology from Invitrogen; Invitrogen requires purchasing of Gateway Clonase for carrying out the Gateway recombinational cloning reaction http://www.invitrogen.com Please note that the full plasmid sequence is provided as a reference only, and may not match the exact sequence of the plasmid.
How to cite: pAG414GAL-Cerulean-ccdB was a gift from Susan Lindquist (Addgene plasmid # 14407 ; http://n2t.net/addgene:14407 ; RRID:Addgene_14407)
