>Addgene plasmid #14407 | pAG414GAL-Cerulean-ccdB | addgene partial sequence | sequence record 21093 | 14407 with pRS_marker
TATATATATAATATCAGGAAGCATTTAATAGAACAGCATCGTAATATATGTGTACTTTGCAGTTATGACG
CCAGATGGCAGTAGTGGAAGATATTCTTTATTGAAAAATAGCTTGTCACCTTACGTACAATCTTGATCCG
GAGCTTTTCTTTTTTTGCCGATTAAGAATTAATTCGGTCGAAAAAAGAAAAGGAGAGGGCCAAGAGGGAG
GGCATTGGTGACTATTGAGCACGTGAGTATACGTGATTAAGCACACAAAGGCAGCTTGGAGTATGTCTGT
TATTAATTTCACAGGTAGTTCTGGTCCATTGGTGAAAGTTTGCGGCTTGCAGAGCACAGAGGCCGCAGAA
TGTGCTCTAGATTCCGATGCTGACTTGCTGGGTATTATATGTGTGCCCAATAGAAAGAGAACAATTGACC
CGGTTATTGCAAGGAAAATTTCAAGTCTTGTAAAAGCATATAAAAATAGTTCAGGCACTCCGAAATACTT
GGTTGGCGTGTTTCGTAATCAACCTAAGGAGGATGTTTTGGCTCTGGTCAATGATTACGGCATTGATATC
GTCCAACTGCATGGAGATGAGTCGTGGCAAGAATACCAAGAGTTCCTCGGTTTGCCAGTTATTAAAAGAC
TCGTATTTCCAAAAGACTGCAACATACTACTCAGTGCAGCTTCACAGAAACCTCATTCGTTTATTCCC
