>Addgene plasmid #14407 | pAG414GAL-Cerulean-ccdB | addgene partial sequence | sequence record 21094 | 14407 with EXFP-R
TAGCCTTCGGGCATGGCGGACTTGAAGAAGTCGTGCTGCTTCATGTGGTCGGGGTAGCGGGCGAAGCACT
GCACGCCCCAGGTCAGGGTGGTCACGAGGGTGGGCCAGGGCACGGGCAGCTTGCCGGTGGTGCAGATGAA
CTTCAGGGTCAGCTTGCCGTAGGTGGCATCGCCCTCGCCCTCGCCGGACACGCTGAACTTGTGGCCGTTT
ACGTCGCCGTCCAGCTCGACCAGGATGGGCACCACCCCGGTGAACAGCTCCTCGCCCTTGCTCACCATTT
TGTCCCGGGGGATCCACTAGTTCTAGAATCCGGGGTTTTTTCTCCTTGACGTTAAAGTATAGAGGTATAT
TAACAATTTTTTGTTGATACTTTTATTACATTTGAATAAGAAGTAATACAAACCGAAAATGTTGAAAGTA
TTAGTTAAAGTGGTTATGCAGTTTTTGCATTTATATATCTGTTAATAGATCAAAAATCATCGCTTCGCTG
ATTAATTACCCCAGAAATAAGGCTAAAAAACTAATCGCATTATCATCCTATGGTTGTTAATTTGATTCGT
TCATTTGAAGGTTTGTGGGGCCAGGTTACTGCCAATTTTTCCTC
